Addgene plasmid #178860: pCAGGS-EGFP-SOS1
Purpose: Mammalian expression of SOS1 fused to EGFP
Depositing lab: Shinya Tsukiji. Depositing organization: Nagoya Institute of Technology. Publication: A chemogenetic platform for controlling plasma membrane signaling and synthetic signal oscillation. Suzuki S, Nakamura A, Hatano Y, Yoshikawa M, Yoshii T, Sawada S, Atsuta-Tsunoda K, Aoki K, Tsukiji S. Cell Chem Biol. 2022 Sep 15;29(9):1446-1464.e10. doi: 10.1016/j.chembiol.2022.06.005. Epub 2022 Jul 13. PubMed 35835118.
Backbone
  Vector backbone: pCAGGS
  Backbone manufacturer: Dr. Jun-ichi Miyazaki (Osaka University, Japan)
  Backbone size w/o insert (bp): 4935
  Vector type: Mammalian Expression
Growth in bacteria
  Bacterial resistance: Ampicillin, 100 μg/mL
  Growth temperature: 37°C
  Growth strain: DH5alpha
  Copy number: High Copy
Gene/Insert
  Gene/Insert name: SOS1
  Species: H. sapiens (human)
  Insert size (bp): 4836
  Entrez Gene: SOS1 (a.k.a. GF1, GGF1, GINGF, HGF, NS4, SOS-1)
  Promoter: CAG
  Tag / fusion protein: EGFP (N terminal on insert)
  Cloning method: Restriction Enzyme; 5′ cloning site XmaI (destroyed during cloning); 3′ cloning site XmaI (not destroyed)
Terms and licenses: Academic/Nonprofit Terms; Industry Terms: Not Available to Industry
Depositor comments: Please visit https://www.biorxiv.org/content/10.1101/2021.03.16.435568v1 for bioRxiv preprint.
How to cite: pCAGGS-EGFP-SOS1 was a gift from Shinya Tsukiji (Addgene plasmid # 178860 ; http://n2t.net/addgene:178860 ; RRID:Addgene_178860)
