[The description below was written by a language model from this plasmid's Addgene catalogue record and pLannotate feature annotations shown in this document.]
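Description:
pCAGGS-EGFP-SOS1 is a mammalian expression plasmid built on the pCAGGS backbone for producing human SOS1 fused at its N terminus to EGFP. It is propagated in E. coli as a high-copy plasmid through a ColE1/pUC-type origin and is selected with ampicillin via the β-lactamase gene under its own promoter. No mammalian selection marker is annotated, so it is suited to transient transfection. An SV40 origin of replication is present in the backbone and can support episomal amplification in cells expressing SV40 large T antigen.

Expression is driven by the composite CAG promoter, annotated as the CMV immediate-early enhancer, the chicken β-actin promoter and a chimeric chicken β-actin/rabbit β-globin intron, which together give strong constitutive transcription in many mammalian cell types. Downstream lies the EGFP coding sequence, a short linker derived from multiple cloning site remnants, and then the SOS1 open reading frame of about 4 kb. The transcript ends at the rabbit β-globin polyadenylation signal; the short "HBB" hit nearby most likely reflects β-globin 3′ sequence from the backbone rather than a functional coding region. Leftover lac promoter/operator, lacI fragments and a T3 promoter are cloning vestiges.

SOS1 is a guanine nucleotide exchange factor that activates Ras by promoting GDP-to-GTP exchange, feeding into MAP kinase signalling. The EGFP tag allows its localisation to be imaged in living cells. The associated publication concerns a chemogenetic platform for controlling plasma membrane signalling, but the record does not state this construct's exact role. The depositor sequence (9,771 nt) and the slightly shorter partial NGS result show the same feature order, differing mainly in the β-actin promoter region.
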