Features (pLannotate 1.2.2; 22 found; start..end, strand, type, name):
      4..383     +  enhancer       CMV enhancer: human cytomegalovirus immediate early enhancer
    386..661     +  promoter       chicken β-actin promoter: No description available
    662..1670    +  intron         chimeric intron: chimera between introns from chicken β-actin and rabbit β-globin
   1765..2481    +  CDS            EGFP: EGFP is a basic (constitutively fluorescent) green fluorescent protein published in 1996, derived from Aequorea victoria. It is reported to be a rapidly-maturing weak dimer with moderate acid sensitivity.
   2482..2499    +  misc_feature   MCS (fragment): multiple cloning site
   2564..2580    +  misc_feature   MCS (fragment): multiple cloning site
   2581..6576    +  CDS            SOS1: SOS1_HUMAN - Experimental evidence at protein level: Swiss-Prot protein existence level 1. Promotes the exchange of Ras-bound GDP by GTP (PubMed:8493579). Probably by promoting Ras activation, regulates phosphorylation of MAP kinase MAPK3 in response to EGF (PubMed:17339331). Catalytic component of a trimeric complex that participates in transduction of signals from Ras to Rac by promoting the Rac-specific guanine nucleotide exchange factor (GEF) activity (By similarity). From Homo sapiens (Human).
   6600..6623    -  misc_feature   MCS (fragment): pBluescript multiple cloning site
   6636..6654    -  promoter       T3 promoter: promoter for bacteriophage T3 RNA polymerase
   6713..6787    +  CDS            HBB (fragment): HBB_PONPY - Experimental evidence at transcript level: Swiss-Prot protein existence level 2. Involved in oxygen transport from the lung to the various peripheral tissues. From Pongo pygmaeus (Bornean orangutan).
   6858..6913    +  polyA_signal   β-globin poly(A) signal: rabbit β-globin polyadenylation signal (Gil and Proudfoot, 1987)
   7298..7314    -  protein_bind   lac operator: The lac repressor binds to the lac operator to inhibit transcription in E. coli. This inhibition can be relieved by adding lactose or isopropyl-β-D-thiogalactopyranoside (IPTG). lac repressor encoded by lacI
   7322..7352    -  promoter       lac promoter: promoter for the E. coli lac operon
   7367..7388    -  protein_bind   CAP binding site: CAP binding activates transcription in the presence of cAMP. E. coli catabolite activator protein
   7401..7440    -  CDS            lacI (fragment): lac repressor; lacI; The lac repressor binds to the lac operator to inhibit transcription in E. coli. This inhibition can be relieved by adding lactose or isopropyl-β-D-thiogalactopyranoside (IPTG).
   7447..7469    +  promoter       SV40 promoter (fragment): SV40 enhancer and early promoter
   7493..7628    +  rep_origin     SV40 ori: SV40 origin of replication
   7648..7782    +  polyA_signal   SV40 poly(A) signal: SV40 polyadenylation signal
   7784..7838    -  CDS            lacI (fragment): lac repressor; lacI; The lac repressor binds to the lac operator to inhibit transcription in E. coli. This inhibition can be relieved by adding lactose or isopropyl-β-D-thiogalactopyranoside (IPTG).
   8021..8609    -  rep_origin     ori: high-copy-number ColE1/pMB1/pBR322/pUC origin of replication
   8780..9640    -  CDS            AmpR: β-lactamase; bla; confers resistance to ampicillin, carbenicillin, and related antibiotics
   9641..9745    -  promoter       AmpR promoter: bla
>Addgene plasmid #178860 | pCAGGS-EGFP-SOS1 | depositor full sequence | sequence record 347297 | Full Sequence
GTCGACATTGATTATTGACTAGTTATTAATAGTAATCAATTACGGGGTCATTAGTTCATAGCCCATATAT
GGAGTTCCGCGTTACATAACTTACGGTAAATGGCCCGCCTGGCTGACCGCCCAACGACCCCCGCCCATTG
ACGTCAATAATGACGTATGTTCCCATAGTAACGCCAATAGGGACTTTCCATTGACGTCAATGGGTGGACT
ATTTACGGTAAACTGCCCACTTGGCAGTACATCAAGTGTATCATATGCCAAGTACGCCCCCTATTGACGT
CAATGACGGTAAATGGCCCGCCTGGCATTATGCCCAGTACATGACCTTATGGGACTTTCCTACTTGGCAG
TACATCTACGTATTAGTCATCGCTATTACCATGGGTCGAGGTGAGCCCCACGTTCTGCTTCACTCTCCCC
ATCTCCCCCCCCTCCCCACCCCCAATTTTGTATTTATTTATTTTTTAATTATTTTGTGCAGCGATGGGGG
CGGGGGGGGGGGGGGCGCGCGCCAGGCGGGGCGGGGCGGGGGCGAGGGCGGGGCGGGGCGAGGCGGAGAG
GTGCGGCGGCAGCCAATCAGAGCGGCGCGCTCCGAAAGTTTCCTTTTATGGCGAGGCGGCGGCGGCGGCG
GCCCTATAAAAAGCGAAGCGCGCGGCGGGCGGGAGTCGCTGCGTTGCCTTCGCCCCGTGCCCCGCTCCGC
GCCGCCTCGCGCCGCCCGCCCCGGCTCTGACTGACCGCGTTACTCCCACAGGTGAGCGGGCGGGACGGCC
CTTCTCCTCCGGGCTGTAATTAGCGCTTGGTTTAATGACGGCTCGTTTCTTTTCTGTGGCTGCGTGAAAG
CCTTAAAGGGCTCCGGGAGGGCCCTTTGTGCGGGGGGGAGCGGCTCGGGGGGTGCGTGCGTGTGTGTGTG
CGTGGGGAGCGCCGCGTGCGGCCCGCGCTGCCCGGCGGCTGTGAGCGCTGCGGGCGCGGCGCGGGGCTTT
GTGCGCTCCGCGTGTGCGCGAGGGGAGCGCGGCCGGGGGCGGTGCCCCGCGGTGCGGGGGGGCTGCGAGG
GGAACAAAGGCTGCGTGCGGGGTGTGTGCGTGGGGGGGTGAGCAGGGGGTGTGGGCGCGGCGGTCGGGCT
GTAACCCCCCCCTGCACCCCCCTCCCCGAGTTGCTGAGCACGGCCCGGCTTCGGGTGCGGGGCTCCGTGC
GGGGCGTGGCGCGGGGCTCGCCGTGCCGGGCGGGGGGTGGCGGCAGGTGGGGGTGCCGGGCGGGGCGGGG
CCGCCTCGGGCCGGGGAGGGCTCGGGGGAGGGGCGCGGCGGCCCCGGAGCGCCGGCGGCTGTCGAGGCGC
GGCGAGCCGCAGCCATTGCCTTTTATGGTAATCGTGCGAGAGGGCGCAGGGACTTCCTTTGTCCCAAATC
TGGCGGAGCCGAAATCTGGGAGGCGCCGCCGCACCCCCTCTAGCGGGCGCGGGCGAAGCGGTGCGGCGCC
GGCAGGAAGGAAATGGGCGGGGAGGGCCTTCGTGCGTCGCCGCGCCGCCGTCCCCTTCTCCATCTCCAGC
CTCGGGGCTGCCGCAGGGGGACGGCTGCCTTCGGGGGGGACGGGGCAGGGCGGGGTTCGGCTTCTGGCGT
GTGACCGGCGGCTCTAGAGCCTCTGCTAACCATGTTCATGCCTTCTTCTTTTTCCTACAGCTCCTGGGCA
ACGTGCTGGTTGTTGTGCTGTCTCATCATTTTGGCAAAGAATTCATAGTAGCTAGCAGTTGCTCGAGAGT
ACCCGGTCGCCACCATGGTGAGCAAGGGCGAGGAGCTGTTCACCGGGGTGGTGCCCATCCTGGTCGAGCT
GGACGGCGACGTAAACGGCCACAAGTTCAGCGTGTCCGGCGAGGGCGAGGGCGATGCCACCTACGGCAAG
CTGACCCTGAAGTTCATCTGCACCACCGGCAAGCTGCCCGTGCCCTGGCCCACCCTCGTGACCACCCTGA
CCTACGGCGTGCAGTGCTTCAGCCGCTACCCCGACCACATGAAGCAGCACGACTTCTTCAAGTCCGCCAT
GCCCGAAGGCTACGTCCAGGAGCGCACCATCTTCTTCAAGGACGACGGCAACTACAAGACCCGCGCCGAG
GTGAAGTTCGAGGGCGACACCCTGGTGAACCGCATCGAGCTGAAGGGCATCGACTTCAAGGAGGACGGCA
ACATCCTGGGGCACAAGCTGGAGTACAACTACAACAGCCACAACGTCTATATCATGGCCGACAAGCAGAA
GAACGGCATCAAGGTGAACTTCAAGATCCGCCACAACATCGAGGACGGCAGCGTGCAGCTCGCCGACCAC
TACCAGCAGAACACCCCCATCGGCGACGGCCCCGTGCTGCTGCCCGACAACCACTACCTGAGCACCCAGT
CCGCCCTGAGCAAAGACCCCAACGAGAAGCGCGATCACATGGTCCTGCTGGAGTTCGTGACCGCCGCCGG
GATCACTCTCGGCATGGACGAGCTGTACAAGTCCGGACTCAGATCTCGACAAGGTAGTGGTGCTGGCTCT
GGTGCTGGTAGTGGCGCTGGTTCCGGTGCTGGCTCTGGCGCGCCTCGAGCTCAAGCTTCGCAGGCGCAGC
AGCTGCCCTACGAGTTTTTCAGCGAAGAGAACGCGCCCAAGTGGCGGGGACTACTGGTGCCTGCGCTGAA
AAAGGTCCAGGGGCAAGTTCATCCTACTCTCGAGTCTAATGATGATGCTCTTCAGTATGTTGAAGAATTA
ATTTTGCAATTATTAAATATGCTATGCCAAGCTCAGCCCCGAAGTGCTTCAGATGTAGAGGAACGTGTTC
AAAAAAGTTTCCCTCATCCAATTGATAAATGGGCAATAGCTGATGCCCAATCAGCTATTGAAAAGAGGAA
GCGAAGAAACCCTTTATCTCTCCCAGTAGAAAAAATTCATCCTTTATTAAAGGAGGTCCTAGGTTATAAA
ATTGACCACCAGGTTTCTGTTTACATAGTAGCAGTCTTAGAATACATTTCTGCAGACATTTTAAAGCTGG
TTGGGAATTATGTAAGAAATATACGGCATTATGAAATTACAAAACAAGATATTAAAGTGGCAATGTGTGC
TGACAAGGTATTGATGGATATGTTTCATCAAGATGTAGAAGATATTAATATATTATCTTTAACTGACGAA
GAGCCTTCCACCTCAGGAGAACAAACTTACTATGATTTGGTAAAAGCATTTATGGCAGAAATTCGACAAT
ATATAAGGGAACTAAATCTAATTATAAAAGTTTTTAGAGAGCCCTTTGTCTCCAATTCAAAATTGTTTTC
AGCTAATGATGTAGAAAATATATTTAGTCGCATAGTAGATATACATGAACTTAGTGTAAAGTTACTGGGC
CATATAGAAGATACAGTAGAAATGACAGATGAAGGCAGTCCCCATCCACTAGTAGGAAGCTGCTTTGAAG
ACTTAGCAGAGGAACTGGCATTTGATCCATATGAATCGTATGCTCGAGATATTTTGCGACCTGGTTTTCA
TGATCGTTTCCTTAGTCAGTTATCAAAGCCTGGGGCAGCACTTTATTTGCAGTCAATAGGCGAAGGTTTC
AAAGAAGCTGTTCAATATGTTTTACCCAGGCTGCTTCTGGCCCCTGTTTACCACTGTCTCCATTACTTTG
AACTTTTGAAGCAGTTAGAAGAAAAAAGTGAAGATCAAGAAGACAAGGAATGTTTAAAACAAGCAATAAC
AGCTTTGCTTAATGTTCAGAGTGGTATGGAAAAAATATGTTCTAAAAGTCTTGCAAAACGAAGACTGAGT
GAATCTGCATGTCGGTTTTATAGTCAGCAAATGAAGGGGAAACAACTAGCAATCAAGAAGATGAACGAGA
TTCAGAAGAATATTGATGGTTGGGAGGGAAAAGACATTGGACAGTGTTGTAATGAATTTATAATGGAAGG
AACTCTTACACGTGTAGGAGCCAAACATGAGAGACACATATTTCTCTTTGATGGCTTAATGATTTGCTGT
AAATCAAATCATGGGCAGCCAAGACTTCCTGGTGCTAGCAATGCAGAATATCGTCTTAAAGAAAAGTTTT
TTATGCGAAAGGTACAAATTAATGATAAAGATGACACCAATGAATACAAGCATGCTTTTGAAATAATTTT
AAAAGATGAAAATAGTGTTATATTTTCTGCCAAGTCAGCTGAAGAGAAAAACAATTGGATGGCAGCATTG
ATATCTTTACAGTACCGGAGTACACTGGAAAGGATGCTTGATGTAACAATGCTACAGGAAGAGAAAGAGG
AGCAGATGAGGCTGCCTAGTGCTGATGTTTATAGATTTGCAGAGCCTGACTCTGAAGAGAATATTATATT
TGAAGAGAACATGCAGCCCAAGGCTGGAATTCCAATTATCAAAGCAGGAACTGTTATTAAACTTATAGAG
AGGCTTACGTACCATATGTACGCAGATCCCAATTTTGTTCGGACATTTCTTACAACATACAGATCCTTTT
GCAAACCTCAAGAACTACTGAGTCTTATAATAGAAAGGTTTGAAATTCCAGAGCCTGAGCCAACAGAAGC
TGATCGCATAGCTATAGAGAATGGAGATCAACCCTTGAGTGCAGAACTGAAAAGATTTAGAAAAGAATAT
ATACAGCCTGTGCAACTGCGAGTATTAAATGTATGTCGGCACTGGGTAGAGCACCACTTCTATGATTTTG
AAAGAGATGCATATCTTTTGCAACGAATGGAAGAATTTATTGGAACAGTAAGAGGTAAAGCAATGAAAAA
ATGGGTTGAATCCATCACTAAAATAATCCAAAGGAAAAAAATTGCAAGAGACAATGGACCAGGTCATAAT
ATTACATTTCAGAGTTCACCTCCCACAGTTGAGTGGCATATAAGCAGACCTGGGCACATAGAGACTTTTG
ACCTGCTCACCTTACACCCAATAGAAATTGCTCGACAACTCACTTTACTTGAATCAGATCTATACCGAGC
TGTACAGCCATCAGAATTAGTTGGAAGTGTGTGGACAAAAGAAGACAAAGAAATTAACTCTCCTAATCTT
CTGAAAATGATTCGACATACCACCAACCTCACTCTGTGGTTTGAGAAATGTATTGTAGAAACTGAAAATT
TAGAAGAAAGAGTAGCTGTGGTGAGTCGAATTATTGAGATTCTACAAGTCTTTCAAGAGTTGAACAACTT
TAATGGTGTCCTTGAGGTTGTCAGTGCTATGAATTCATCACCTGTTTACAGACTAGACCACACATTTGAG
CAAATACCAAGTCGCCAGAAGAAAATTTTAGAAGAAGCTCATGAATTGAGTGAAGATCACTATAAGAAAT
ATTTGGCAAAACTCAGGTCTATTAATCCACCATGTGTGCCTTTCTTTGGAATTTATCTCACTAATATCTT
GAAAACAGAAGAAGGCAACCCTGAGGTCCTAAAAAGACATGGAAAAGAGCTTATAAACTTTAGCAAAAGG
AGGAAAGTAGCAGAAATAACAGGAGAGATCCAGCAGTACCAAAATCAGCCTTACTGTTTACGAGTAGAAT
CAGATATCAAAAGGTTCTTTGAAAACTTGAATCCGATGGGAAATAGCATGGAGAAGGAATTTACAGATTA
TCTTTTCAACAAATCCCTAGAAATAGAACCACGAAACCCTAAGCCTCTCCCAAGATTTCCAAAAAAATAT
AGCTATCCCCTAAAATCTCCTGGTGTTCGTCCATCAAACCCAAGACCAGGTACCATGAGGCATCCCACAC
CTCTGCAGCAGGAGCCAAGGAAAATTAGTTATAGTAGGATCCCTGAAAGTGAAACAGAAAGTACAGCATC
TGCACCAAATTCTCCAAGAACACCGTTAACACCTCCGCCTGCTTCTGGTGCTTCCAGTACCACAGATGTT
TGCAGTGTATTTGATTCCGATCATTCGAGCCCTTTTCACTCAAGCAATGATACCGTCTTTATCCAAGTTA
CTCTGCCCCATGGCCCAAGATCTGCTTCTGTATCATCTATAAGTTTAACCAAAGGCACTGATGAAGTGCC
TGTCCCTCCTCCTGTTCCTCCACGAAGACGACCAGAATCTGCCCCAGCAGAATCTTCACCATCTAAGATT
ATGTCTAAGCATTTGGACAGTCCCCCAGCCATTCCTCCTAGGCAACCCACATCAAAAGCCTATTCACCAC
GATATTCAATATCAGACCGGACCTCTATCTCAGACCCTCCTGAAAGCCCTCCCTTATTACCACCACGAGA
ACCTGTGAGGACACCTGATGTTTTCTCAAGCTCACCACTACATCTCCAACCTCCCCCTTTGGGCAAAAAA
AGTGACCATGGCAATGCCTTCTTCCCAAACAGCCCTTCCCCCTTTACACCACCTCCTCCTCAAACACCTT
CTCCTCACGGCACAAGAAGGCATCTGCCATCACCACCATTGACACAAGAAGTGGACCTTCATTCCATTGC
TGGGCCGCCTGTTCCTCCACGACAAAGCACTTCTCAACATATCCCTAAACTCCCTCCAAAAACTTACAAA
AGGGAGCACACACACCCATCCATGCACAGAGATGGACCACCACTGTTGGAGAATGCCCATTCTTCCTAAA
CCGCGGGCCCGGGATACTCGCGGCCGCCACCGCGGTGGAGCTCCAGCTTTTGTTCCCTTTAGTGAGGGTT
AATTGCGCGCTTGGCGTAATCATGGTCATAGCTGTTTCCTGTGTGAAATTGTTATCCGCTAATTCACTCC
TCAGGTGCAGGCTGCCTATCAGAAGGTGGTGGCTGGTGTGGCCAATGCCCTGGCTCACAAATACCACTGA
GATCTTTTTCCCTCTGCCAAAAATTATGGGGACATCATGAAGCCCCTTGAGCATCTGACTTCTGGCTAAT
AAAGGAAATTTATTTTCATTGCAATAGTGTGTTGGAATTTTTTGTGTCTCTCACTCGGAAGGACATATGG
GAGGGCAAATCATTTAAAACATCAGAATGAGTATTTGGTTTAGAGTTTGGCAACATATGCCCATATGCTG
GCTGCCATGAACAAAGGTTGGCTATAAAGAGGTCATCAGTATATGAAACAGCCCCCTGCTGTCCATTCCT
TATTCCATAGAAAAGCCTTGACTTGAGGTTAGATTTTTTTTATATTTTGTTTTGTGTTATTTTTTTCTTT
AACATCCCTAAAATTTTCCTTACATGTTTTACTAGCCAGATTTTTCCTCCTCTCCTGACTACTCCCAGTC
ATAGCTGTCCCTCTTCTCTTATGGAGATCCCTCGACCTGCAGCCCAAGCTTGGCGTAATCATGGTCATAG
CTGTTTCCTGTGTGAAATTGTTATCCGCTCACAATTCCACACAACATACGAGCCGGAAGCATAAAGTGTA
AAGCCTGGGGTGCCTAATGAGTGAGCTAACTCACATTAATTGCGTTGCGCTCACTGCCCGCTTTCCAGTC
GGGAAACCTGTCGTGCCAGCGGATCCGCATCTCAATTAGTCAGCAACCATAGTCCCGCCCCTAACTCCGC
CCATCCCGCCCCTAACTCCGCCCAGTTCCGCCCATTCTCCGCCCCATGGCTGACTAATTTTTTTTATTTA
TGCAGAGGCCGAGGCCGCCTCGGCCTCTGAGCTATTCCAGAAGTAGTGAGGAGGCTTTTTTGGAGGCCTA
GGCTTTTGCAAAAAGCTAACTTGTTTATTGCAGCTTATAATGGTTACAAATAAAGCAATAGCATCACAAA
TTTCACAAATAAAGCATTTTTTTCACTGCATTCTAGTTGTGGTTTGTCCAAACTCATCAATGTATCTTAT
CATGTCTGGATCCGCTGCATTAATGAATCGGCCAACGCGCGGGGAGAGGCGGTTTGCGTATTGGGCGCTC
TTCCGCTTCCTCGCTCACTGACTCGCTGCGCTCGGTCGTTCGGCTGCGGCGAGCGGTATCAGCTCACTCA
AAGGCGGTAATACGGTTATCCACAGAATCAGGGGATAACGCAGGAAAGAACATGTGAGCAAAAGGCCAGC
AAAAGGCCAGGAACCGTAAAAAGGCCGCGTTGCTGGCGTTTTTCCATAGGCTCCGCCCCCCTGACGAGCA
TCACAAAAATCGACGCTCAAGTCAGAGGTGGCGAAACCCGACAGGACTATAAAGATACCAGGCGTTTCCC
CCTGGAAGCTCCCTCGTGCGCTCTCCTGTTCCGACCCTGCCGCTTACCGGATACCTGTCCGCCTTTCTCC
CTTCGGGAAGCGTGGCGCTTTCTCAATGCTCACGCTGTAGGTATCTCAGTTCGGTGTAGGTCGTTCGCTC
CAAGCTGGGCTGTGTGCACGAACCCCCCGTTCAGCCCGACCGCTGCGCCTTATCCGGTAACTATCGTCTT
GAGTCCAACCCGGTAAGACACGACTTATCGCCACTGGCAGCAGCCACTGGTAACAGGATTAGCAGAGCGA
GGTATGTAGGCGGTGCTACAGAGTTCTTGAAGTGGTGGCCTAACTACGGCTACACTAGAAGGACAGTATT
TGGTATCTGCGCTCTGCTGAAGCCAGTTACCTTCGGAAAAAGAGTTGGTAGCTCTTGATCCGGCAAACAA
ACCACCGCTGGTAGCGGTGGTTTTTTTGTTTGCAAGCAGCAGATTACGCGCAGAAAAAAAGGATCTCAAG
AAGATCCTTTGATCTTTTCTACGGGGTCTGACGCTCAGTGGAACGAAAACTCACGTTAAGGGATTTTGGT
CATGAGATTATCAAAAAGGATCTTCACCTAGATCCTTTTAAATTAAAAATGAAGTTTTAAATCAATCTAA
AGTATATATGAGTAAACTTGGTCTGACAGTTACCAATGCTTAATCAGTGAGGCACCTATCTCAGCGATCT
GTCTATTTCGTTCATCCATAGTTGCCTGACTCCCCGTCGTGTAGATAACTACGATACGGGAGGGCTTACC
ATCTGGCCCCAGTGCTGCAATGATACCGCGAGACCCACGCTCACCGGCTCCAGATTTATCAGCAATAAAC
CAGCCAGCCGGAAGGGCCGAGCGCAGAAGTGGTCCTGCAACTTTATCCGCCTCCATCCAGTCTATTAATT
GTTGCCGGGAAGCTAGAGTAAGTAGTTCGCCAGTTAATAGTTTGCGCAACGTTGTTGCCATTGCTACAGG
CATCGTGGTGTCACGCTCGTCGTTTGGTATGGCTTCATTCAGCTCCGGTTCCCAACGATCAAGGCGAGTT
ACATGATCCCCCATGTTGTGCAAAAAAGCGGTTAGCTCCTTCGGTCCTCCGATCGTTGTCAGAAGTAAGT
TGGCCGCAGTGTTATCACTCATGGTTATGGCAGCACTGCATAATTCTCTTACTGTCATGCCATCCGTAAG
ATGCTTTTCTGTGACTGGTGAGTACTCAACCAAGTCATTCTGAGAATAGTGTATGCGGCGACCGAGTTGC
TCTTGCCCGGCGTCAATACGGGATAATACCGCGCCACATAGCAGAACTTTAAAAGTGCTCATCATTGGAA
AACGTTCTTCGGGGCGAAAACTCTCAAGGATCTTACCGCTGTTGAGATCCAGTTCGATGTAACCCACTCG
TGCACCCAACTGATCTTCAGCATCTTTTACTTTCACCAGCGTTTCTGGGTGAGCAAAAACAGGAAGGCAA
AATGCCGCAAAAAAGGGAATAAGGGCGACACGGAAATGTTGAATACTCATACTCTTCCTTTTTCAATATT
ATTGAAGCATTTATCAGGGTTATTGTCTCATGAGCGGATACATATTTGAATGTATTTAGAAAAATAAACA
AATAGGGGTTCCGCGCACATTTCCCCGAAAAGTGCCACCTG
