Features (pLannotate 1.2.2; 23 found; start..end, strand, type, name):
      1..116     +  promoter       chicken β-actin promoter (fragment): contains a 21-bp deletion relative to the standard chicken β-actin promoter
    117..1133    +  intron         chimeric intron: chimera between introns from chicken β-actin and rabbit β-globin
   1228..1944    +  CDS            EGFP: EGFP is a basic (constitutively fluorescent) green fluorescent protein published in 1996, derived from Aequorea victoria. It is reported to be a rapidly-maturing weak dimer with moderate acid sensitivity.
   1945..1962    +  misc_feature   MCS (fragment): multiple cloning site
   2027..2043    +  misc_feature   MCS (fragment): multiple cloning site
   2044..6039    +  CDS            SOS1: SOS1_HUMAN - Experimental evidence at protein level: Swiss-Prot protein existence level 1. Promotes the exchange of Ras-bound GDP by GTP (PubMed:8493579). Probably by promoting Ras activation, regulates phosphorylation of MAP kinase MAPK3 in response to EGF (PubMed:17339331). Catalytic component of a trimeric complex that participates in transduction of signals from Ras to Rac by promoting the Rac-specific guanine nucleotide exchange factor (GEF) activity (By similarity). From Homo sapiens (Human).
   6063..6086    -  misc_feature   MCS (fragment): pBluescript multiple cloning site
   6099..6117    -  promoter       T3 promoter: promoter for bacteriophage T3 RNA polymerase
   6176..6250    +  CDS            HBB (fragment): HBB_PONPY - Experimental evidence at transcript level: Swiss-Prot protein existence level 2. Involved in oxygen transport from the lung to the various peripheral tissues. From Pongo pygmaeus (Bornean orangutan).
   6321..6376    +  polyA_signal   β-globin poly(A) signal: rabbit β-globin polyadenylation signal (Gil and Proudfoot, 1987)
   6761..6777    -  protein_bind   lac operator: The lac repressor binds to the lac operator to inhibit transcription in E. coli. This inhibition can be relieved by adding lactose or isopropyl-β-D-thiogalactopyranoside (IPTG). lac repressor encoded by lacI
   6785..6815    -  promoter       lac promoter: promoter for the E. coli lac operon
   6830..6851    -  protein_bind   CAP binding site: CAP binding activates transcription in the presence of cAMP. E. coli catabolite activator protein
   6864..6903    -  CDS            lacI (fragment): lac repressor; lacI; The lac repressor binds to the lac operator to inhibit transcription in E. coli. This inhibition can be relieved by adding lactose or isopropyl-β-D-thiogalactopyranoside (IPTG).
   6910..6932    +  promoter       SV40 promoter (fragment): SV40 enhancer and early promoter
   6956..7091    +  rep_origin     SV40 ori: SV40 origin of replication
   7111..7245    +  polyA_signal   SV40 poly(A) signal: SV40 polyadenylation signal
   7247..7301    -  CDS            lacI (fragment): lac repressor; lacI; The lac repressor binds to the lac operator to inhibit transcription in E. coli. This inhibition can be relieved by adding lactose or isopropyl-β-D-thiogalactopyranoside (IPTG).
   7484..8072    -  rep_origin     ori: high-copy-number ColE1/pMB1/pBR322/pUC origin of replication
   8243..9103    -  CDS            AmpR: β-lactamase; bla; confers resistance to ampicillin, carbenicillin, and related antibiotics
   9104..9208    -  promoter       AmpR promoter: bla
   9239..9618    +  enhancer       CMV enhancer: human cytomegalovirus immediate early enhancer
   9620..1       +  promoter       chicken β-actin promoter (fragment) (across the origin): contains a 21-bp deletion relative to the standard chicken β-actin promoter
>Addgene plasmid #178860 | pCAGGS-EGFP-SOS1 | addgene full sequence | sequence record 351713 | Addgene Partial NGS Result
GGGCGAGGCGGAGAGGTGCGGCGGCAGCCAATCAGAGCGGCGCGCTCCGAAAGTTTCCTTTTATGGCGAG
GCGGCGGCGGCGGCGGCCCTATAAAAAGCGAAGCGCGCGGCGGGCGGGAGTCGCTGCGCGCTGCCTTCGC
CCCGTGCCCCGCTCCGCCGCCGCCTCGCGCCGCCCGCCCCGGCTCTGACTGACCGCGTTACTCCCACAGG
TGAGCGGGCGGGACGGCCCTTCTCCTCCGGGCTGTAATTAGCGCTTGGTTTAATGACGGCTTGTTTCTTT
TCTGTGGCTGCGTGAAAGCCTTGAGGGGCTCCGGGAGGGCCCTTTGTGCGGGGGGAGCGGCTCGGGGGGT
GCGTGCGTGTGTGTGTGCGTGGGGAGCGCCGCGTGCGGCTCCGCGCTGCCCGGCGGCTGTGAGCGCTGCG
GGCGCGGCGCGGGGCTTTGTGCGCTCCGCAGTGTGCGCGAGGGGAGCGCGGCCGGGGGCGGTGCCCCGCG
GTGCGGGGGGGGCTGCGAGGGGAACAAAGGCTGCGTGCGGGGTGTGTGCGTGGGGGGGTGAGCAGGGGGT
GTGGGCGCGTCGGTCGGGCTGCAACCCCCCCTGCACCCCCCTCCCCGAGTTGCTGAGCACGGCCCGGCTT
CGGGTGCGGGGCTCCGTACGGGGCGTGGCGCGGGGCTCGCCGTGCCGGGCGGGGGGTGGCGGCAGGTGGG
GGTGCCGGGCGGGGCGGGGCCGCCTCGGGCCGGGGAGGGCTCGGGGGAGGGGCGCGGCGGCCCCCGGAGC
GCCGGCGGCTGTCGAGGCGCGGCGAGCCGCAGCCATTGCCTTTTATGGTAATCGTGCGAGAGGGCGCAGG
GACTTCCTTTGTCCCAAATCTGTGCGGAGCCGAAATCTGGGAGGCGCCGCCGCACCCCCTCTAGCGGGCG
CGGGGCGAAGCGGTGCGGCGCCGGCAGGAAGGAAATGGGCGGGGAGGGCCTTCGTGCGTCGCCGCGCCGC
CGTCCCCTTCTCCCTCTCCAGCCTCGGGGCTGTCCGCGGGGGGACGGCTGCCTTCGGGGGGGACGGGGCA
GGGCGGGGTTCGGCTTCTGGCGTGTGACCGGCGGCTCTAGAGCCTCTGCTAACCATGTTCATGCCTTCTT
CTTTTTCCTACAGCTCCTGGGCAACGTGCTGGTTATTGTGCTGTCTCATCATTTTGGCAAAGAATTCATA
GTAGCTAGCAGTTGCTCGAGAGTACCCGGTCGCCACCATGGTGAGCAAGGGCGAGGAGCTGTTCACCGGG
GTGGTGCCCATCCTGGTCGAGCTGGACGGCGACGTAAACGGCCACAAGTTCAGCGTGTCCGGCGAGGGCG
AGGGCGATGCCACCTACGGCAAGCTGACCCTGAAGTTCATCTGCACCACCGGCAAGCTGCCCGTGCCCTG
GCCCACCCTCGTGACCACCCTGACCTACGGCGTGCAGTGCTTCAGCCGCTACCCCGACCACATGAAGCAG
CACGACTTCTTCAAGTCCGCCATGCCCGAAGGCTACGTCCAGGAGCGCACCATCTTCTTCAAGGACGACG
GCAACTACAAGACCCGCGCCGAGGTGAAGTTCGAGGGCGACACCCTGGTGAACCGCATCGAGCTGAAGGG
CATCGACTTCAAGGAGGACGGCAACATCCTGGGGCACAAGCTGGAGTACAACTACAACAGCCACAACGTC
TATATCATGGCCGACAAGCAGAAGAACGGCATCAAGGTGAACTTCAAGATCCGCCACAACATCGAGGACG
GCAGCGTGCAGCTCGCCGACCACTACCAGCAGAACACCCCCATCGGCGACGGCCCCGTGCTGCTGCCCGA
CAACCACTACCTGAGCACCCAGTCCGCCCTGAGCAAAGACCCCAACGAGAAGCGCGATCACATGGTCCTG
CTGGAGTTCGTGACCGCCGCCGGGATCACTCTCGGCATGGACGAGCTGTACAAGTCCGGACTCAGATCTC
GACAAGGTAGTGGTGCTGGCTCTGGTGCTGGTAGTGGCGCTGGTTCCGGTGCTGGCTCTGGCGCGCCTCG
AGCTCAAGCTTCGCAGGCGCAGCAGCTGCCCTACGAGTTTTTCAGCGAAGAGAACGCGCCCAAGTGGCGG
GGACTACTGGTGCCTGCGCTGAAAAAGGTCCAGGGGCAAGTTCATCCTACTCTCGAGTCTAATGATGATG
CTCTTCAGTATGTTGAAGAATTAATTTTGCAATTATTAAATATGCTATGCCAAGCTCAGCCCCGAAGTGC
TTCAGATGTAGAGGAACGTGTTCAAAAAAGTTTCCCTCATCCAATTGATAAATGGGCAATAGCTGATGCC
CAATCAGCTATTGAAAAGAGGAAGCGAAGAAACCCTTTATCTCTCCCAGTAGAAAAAATTCATCCTTTAT
TAAAGGAGGTCCTAGGTTATAAAATTGACCACCAGGTTTCTGTTTACATAGTAGCAGTCTTAGAATACAT
TTCTGCAGACATTTTAAAGCTGGTTGGGAATTATGTAAGAAATATACGGCATTATGAAATTACAAAACAA
GATATTAAAGTGGCAATGTGTGCTGACAAGGTATTGATGGATATGTTTCATCAAGATGTAGAAGATATTA
ATATATTATCTTTAACTGACGAAGAGCCTTCCACCTCAGGAGAACAAACTTACTATGATTTGGTAAAAGC
ATTTATGGCAGAAATTCGACAATATATAAGGGAACTAAATCTAATTATAAAAGTTTTTAGAGAGCCCTTT
GTCTCCAATTCAAAATTGTTTTCAGCTAATGATGTAGAAAATATATTTAGTCGCATAGTAGATATACATG
AACTTAGTGTAAAGTTACTGGGCCATATAGAAGATACAGTAGAAATGACAGATGAAGGCAGTCCCCATCC
ACTAGTAGGAAGCTGCTTTGAAGACTTAGCAGAGGAACTGGCATTTGATCCATATGAATCGTATGCTCGA
GATATTTTGCGACCTGGTTTTCATGATCGTTTCCTTAGTCAGTTATCAAAGCCTGGGGCAGCACTTTATT
TGCAGTCAATAGGCGAAGGTTTCAAAGAAGCTGTTCAATATGTTTTACCCAGGCTGCTTCTGGCCCCTGT
TTACCACTGTCTCCATTACTTTGAACTTTTGAAGCAGTTAGAAGAAAAAAGTGAAGATCAAGAAGACAAG
GAATGTTTAAAACAAGCAATAACAGCTTTGCTTAATGTTCAGAGTGGTATGGAAAAAATATGTTCTAAAA
GTCTTGCAAAACGAAGACTGAGTGAATCTGCATGTCGGTTTTATAGTCAGCAAATGAAGGGGAAACAACT
AGCAATCAAGAAGATGAACGAGATTCAGAAGAATATTGATGGTTGGGAGGGAAAAGACATTGGACAGTGT
TGTAATGAATTTATAATGGAAGGAACTCTTACACGTGTAGGAGCCAAACATGAGAGACACATATTTCTCT
TTGATGGCTTAATGATTTGCTGTAAATCAAATCATGGGCAGCCAAGACTTCCTGGTGCTAGCAATGCAGA
ATATCGTCTTAAAGAAAAGTTTTTTATGCGAAAGGTACAAATTAATGATAAAGATGACACCAATGAATAC
AAGCATGCTTTTGAAATAATTTTAAAAGATGAAAATAGTGTTATATTTTCTGCCAAGTCAGCTGAAGAGA
AAAACAATTGGATGGCAGCATTGATATCTTTACAGTACCGGAGTACACTGGAAAGGATGCTTGATGTAAC
AATGCTACAGGAAGAGAAAGAGGAGCAGATGAGGCTGCCTAGTGCTGATGTTTATAGATTTGCAGAGCCT
GACTCTGAAGAGAATATTATATTTGAAGAGAACATGCAGCCCAAGGCTGGAATTCCAATTATCAAAGCAG
GAACTGTTATTAAACTTATAGAGAGGCTTACGTACCATATGTACGCAGATCCCAATTTTGTTCGGACATT
TCTTACAACATACAGATCCTTTTGCAAACCTCAAGAACTACTGAGTCTTATAATAGAAAGGTTTGAAATT
CCAGAGCCTGAGCCAACAGAAGCTGATCGCATAGCTATAGAGAATGGAGATCAACCCTTGAGTGCAGAAC
TGAAAAGATTTAGAAAAGAATATATACAGCCTGTGCAACTGCGAGTATTAAATGTATGTCGGCACTGGGT
AGAGCACCACTTCTATGATTTTGAAAGAGATGCATATCTTTTGCAACGAATGGAAGAATTTATTGGAACA
GTAAGAGGTAAAGCAATGAAAAAATGGGTTGAATCCATCACTAAAATAATCCAAAGGAAAAAAATTGCAA
GAGACAATGGACCAGGTCATAATATTACATTTCAGAGTTCACCTCCCACAGTTGAGTGGCATATAAGCAG
ACCTGGGCACATAGAGACTTTTGACCTGCTCACCTTACACCCAATAGAAATTGCTCGACAACTCACTTTA
CTTGAATCAGATCTATACCGAGCTGTACAGCCATCAGAATTAGTTGGAAGTGTGTGGACAAAAGAAGACA
AAGAAATTAACTCTCCTAATCTTCTGAAAATGATTCGACATACCACCAACCTCACTCTGTGGTTTGAGAA
ATGTATTGTAGAAACTGAAAATTTAGAAGAAAGAGTAGCTGTGGTGAGTCGAATTATTGAGATTCTACAA
GTCTTTCAAGAGTTGAACAACTTTAATGGTGTCCTTGAGGTTGTCAGTGCTATGAATTCATCACCTGTTT
ACAGACTAGACCACACATTTGAGCAAATACCAAGTCGCCAGAAGAAAATTTTAGAAGAAGCTCATGAATT
GAGTGAAGATCACTATAAGAAATATTTGGCAAAACTCAGGTCTATTAATCCACCATGTGTGCCTTTCTTT
GGAATTTATCTCACTAATATCTTGAAAACAGAAGAAGGCAACCCTGAGGTCCTAAAAAGACATGGAAAAG
AGCTTATAAACTTTAGCAAAAGGAGGAAAGTAGCAGAAATAACAGGAGAGATCCAGCAGTACCAAAATCA
GCCTTACTGTTTACGAGTAGAATCAGATATCAAAAGGTTCTTTGAAAACTTGAATCCGATGGGAAATAGC
ATGGAGAAGGAATTCACAGATTATCTTTTCAACAAATCCCTAGAAATAGAACCACGAAACCCTAAGCCTC
TCCCAAGATTTCCAAAAAAATATAGCTATCCCCTAAAATCTCCTGGTGTTCGTCCATCAAACCCAAGACC
AGGTACCATGAGGCATCCCACACCTCTGCAGCAGGAGCCAAGGAAAATTAGTTATAGTAGGATCCCTGAA
AGTGAAACAGAAAGTACAGCATCTGCACCAAATTCTCCAAGAACACCGTTAACACCTCCGCCTGCTTCTG
GTGCTTCCAGTACCACAGATGTTTGCAGTGTATTTGATTCCGATCATTCGAGCCCTTTTCACTCAAGCAA
TGATACCGTCTTTATCCAAGTTACTCTGCCCCATGGCCCAAGATCTGCTTCTGTATCATCTATAAGTTTA
ACCAAAGGCACTGATGAAGTGCCTGTCCCTCCTCCTGTTCCTCCACGAAGACGACCAGAATCTGCCCCAG
CAGAATCTTCACCATCTAAGATTATGTCTAAGCATTTGGACAGTCCCCCAGCCATTCCTCCTAGGCAACC
CACATCAAAAGCCTATTCACCACGATATTCAATATCAGACCGGACCTCTATCTCAGACCCTCCTGAAAGC
CCTCCCTTATTACCACCACGAGAACCTGTGAGGACACCTGATGTTTTCTCAAGCTCACCACTACATCTCC
AACCTCCCCCTTTGGGCAAAAAAAGTGACCATGGCAATGCCTTCTTCCCAAACAGCCCTTCCCCCTTTAC
ACCACCTCCTCCTCAAACACCTTCTCCTCACGGCACAAGAAGGCATCTGCCATCACCACCATTGACACAA
GAAGTGGACCTTCATTCCATTGCTGGGCCGCCTGTTCCTCCACGACAAAGCACTTCTCAACATATCCCTA
AACTCCCTCCAAAAACTTACAAAAGGGAGCACACACACCCATCCATGCACAGAGATGGACCACCACTGTT
GGAGAATGCCCATTCTTCCTAAACCGCGGGCCCGGGATACTCGCGGCCGCCACCGCGGTGGAGCTCCAGC
TTTTGTTCCCTTTAGTGAGGGTTAATTGCGCGCTTGGCGTAATCATGGTCATAGCTGTTTCCTGTGTGAA
ATTGTTATCCGCTAATTCACTCCTCAGGTGCAGGCTGCCTATCAGAAGGTGGTGGCTGGTGTGGCCAATG
CCCTGGCTCACAAATACCACTGAGATCTTTTTCCCTCTGCCAAAAATTATGGGGACATCATGAAGCCCCT
TGAGCATCTGACTTCTGGCTAATAAAGGAAATTTATTTTCATTGCAATAGTGTGTTGGAATTTTTTGTGT
CTCTCACTCGGAAGGACATATGGGAGGGCAAATCATTTAAAACATCAGAATGAGTATTTGGTTTAGAGTT
TGGCAACATATGCCCATATGCTGGCTGCCATGAACAAAGGTTGGCTATAAAGAGGTCATCAGTATATGAA
ACAGCCCCCTGCTGTCCATTCCTTATTCCATAGAAAAGCCTTGACTTGAGGTTAGATTTTTTTTATATTT
TGTTTTGTGTTATTTTTTTCTTTAACATCCCTAAAATTTTCCTTACATGTTTTACTAGCCAGATTTTTCC
TCCTCTCCTGACTACTCCCAGTCATAGCTGTCCCTCTTCTCTTATGGAGATCCCTCGACCTGCAGCCCAA
GCTTGGCGTAATCATGGTCATAGCTGTTTCCTGTGTGAAATTGTTATCCGCTCACAATTCCACACAACAT
ACGAGCCGGAAGCATAAAGTGTAAAGCCTGGGGTGCCTAATGAGTGAGCTAACTCACATTAATTGCGTTG
CGCTCACTGCCCGCTTTCCAGTCGGGAAACCTGTCGTGCCAGCGGATCCGCATCTCAATTAGTCAGCAAC
CATAGTCCCGCCCCTAACTCCGCCCATCCCGCCCCTAACTCCGCCCAGTTCCGCCCATTCTCCGCCCCAT
GGCTGACTAATTTTTTTTATTTATGCAGAGGCCGAGGCCGCCTCGGCCTCTGAGCTATTCCAGAAGTAGT
GAGGAGGCTTTTTTGGAGGCCTAGGCTTTTGCAAAAAGCTAACTTGTTTATTGCAGCTTATAATGGTTAC
AAATAAAGCAATAGCATCACAAATTTCACAAATAAAGCATTTTTTTCACTGCATTCTAGTTGTGGTTTGT
CCAAACTCATCAATGTATCTTATCATGTCTGGATCCGCTGCATTAATGAATCGGCCAACGCGCGGGGAGA
GGCGGTTTGCGTATTGGGCGCTCTTCCGCTTCCTCGCTCACTGACTCGCTGCGCTCGGTCGTTCGGCTGC
GGCGAGCGGTATCAGCTCACTCAAAGGCGGTAATACGGTTATCCACAGAATCAGGGGATAACGCAGGAAA
GAACATGTGAGCAAAAGGCCAGCAAAAGGCCAGGAACCGTAAAAAGGCCGCGTTGCTGGCGTTTTTCCAT
AGGCTCCGCCCCCCTGACGAGCATCACAAAAATCGACGCTCAAGTCAGAGGTGGCGAAACCCGACAGGAC
TATAAAGATACCAGGCGTTTCCCCCTGGAAGCTCCCTCGTGCGCTCTCCTGTTCCGACCCTGCCGCTTAC
CGGATACCTGTCCGCCTTTCTCCCTTCGGGAAGCGTGGCGCTTTCTCATAGCTCACGCTGTAGGTATCTC
AGTTCGGTGTAGGTCGTTCGCTCCAAGCTGGGCTGTGTGCACGAACCCCCCGTTCAGCCCGACCGCTGCG
CCTTATCCGGTAACTATCGTCTTGAGTCCAACCCGGTAAGACACGACTTATCGCCACTGGCAGCAGCCAC
TGGTAACAGGATTAGCAGAGCGAGGTATGTAGGCGGTGCTACAGAGTTCTTGAAGTGGTGGCCTAACTAC
GGCTACACTAGAAGAACAGTATTTGGTATCTGCGCTCTGCTGAAGCCAGTTACCTTCGGAAAAAGAGTTG
GTAGCTCTTGATCCGGCAAACAAACCACCGCTGGTAGCGGTGGTTTTTTTGTTTGCAAGCAGCAGATTAC
GCGCAGAAAAAAAGGATCTCAAGAAGATCCTTTGATCTTTTCTACGGGGTCTGACGCTCAGTGGAACGAA
AACTCACGTTAAGGGATTTTGGTCATGAGATTATCAAAAAGGATCTTCACCTAGATCCTTTTAAATTAAA
AATGAAGTTTTAAATCAATCTAAAGTATATATGAGTAAACTTGGTCTGACAGTTACCAATGCTTAATCAG
TGAGGCACCTATCTCAGCGATCTGTCTATTTCGTTCATCCATAGTTGCCTGACTCCCCGTCGTGTAGATA
ACTACGATACGGGAGGGCTTACCATCTGGCCCCAGTGCTGCAATGATACCGCGAGACCCACGCTCACCGG
CTCCAGATTTATCAGCAATAAACCAGCCAGCCGGAAGGGCCGAGCGCAGAAGTGGTCCTGCAACTTTATC
CGCCTCCATCCAGTCTATTAATTGTTGCCGGGAAGCTAGAGTAAGTAGTTCGCCAGTTAATAGTTTGCGC
AACGTTGTTGCCATTGCTACAGGCATCGTGGTGTCACGCTCGTCGTTTGGTATGGCTTCATTCAGCTCCG
GTTCCCAACGATCAAGGCGAGTTACATGATCCCCCATGTTGTGCAAAAAAGCGGTTAGCTCCTTCGGTCC
TCCGATCGTTGTCAGAAGTAAGTTGGCCGCAGTGTTATCACTCATGGTTATGGCAGCACTGCATAATTCT
CTTACTGTCATGCCATCCGTAAGATGCTTTTCTGTGACTGGTGAGTACTCAACCAAGTCATTCTGAGAAT
AGTGTATGCGGCGACCGAGTTGCTCTTGCCCGGCGTCAATACGGGATAATACCGCGCCACATAGCAGAAC
TTTAAAAGTGCTCATCATTGGAAAACGTTCTTCGGGGCGAAAACTCTCAAGGATCTTACCGCTGTTGAGA
TCCAGTTCGATGTAACCCACTCGTGCACCCAACTGATCTTCAGCATCTTTTACTTTCACCAGCGTTTCTG
GGTGAGCAAAAACAGGAAGGCAAAATGCCGCAAAAAAGGGAATAAGGGCGACACGGAAATGTTGAATACT
CATACTCTTCCTTTTTCAATATTATTGAAGCATTTATCAGGGTTATTGTCTCATGAGCGGATACATATTT
GAATGTATTTAGAAAAATAAACAAATAGGGGTTCCGCGCACATTTCCCCGAAAAGTGCCACCTGGGTCGA
CATTGATTATTGACTAGTTATTAATAGTAATCAATTACGGGGTCATTAGTTCATAGCCCATATATGGAGT
TCCGCGTTACATAACTTACGGTAAATGGCCCGCCTGGCTGACCGCCCAACGACCCCCGCCCATTGACGTC
AATAATGACGTATGTTCCCATAGTAACGCCAATAGGGACTTTCCATTGACGTCAATGGGTGGAGTATTTA
CGGTAAACTGCCCACTTGGCAGTACATCAAGTGTATCATATGCCAAGTACGCCCCCTATTGACGTCAATG
ACGGTAAATGGCCCGCCTGGCATTATGCCCAGTACATGACCTTATGGGACTTTCCTACTTGGCAGTACAT
CTACGTATTAGTCATCGCTATTACCATGGTCGAGGTGAGCCCCACGTTCTGCTTCACTCTCCCCATCTCC
CCCCCCTCCCCACCCCCAATTTTGTATTTATTTATTTTTTAATTATTTTGT
